Addgene plasmid #212655: pPB_EF1a_Gag
Purpose: piggyBac vector to express MLV Gag
Depositing lab: Paul Blainey. Depositing organization: Broad Institute. Publication: Live-cell transcriptomics with engineered virus-like particles. Najia MA, Le A, Borrajo J, Pruett L, Tsai F, Ogi R, Huang JY, Griffith LG, Daley GQ, Blainey PC. Cell. 2026 Sep 1:S0092-8674(26)00932-3. doi: 10.1016/j.cell.2026.08.005. PubMed 42679822.
Backbone
  Vector backbone: pB-rtTA (Addgene #126034)
  Vector type: Mammalian Expression ; piggyBac
  Selectable markers: mNeon
Growth in bacteria
  Bacterial resistance: Ampicillin, 100 μg/mL
  Growth temperature: 30°C
  Growth strain: NEB Stable
  Copy number: High Copy
Gene/Insert
  Gene/Insert name: MLV Gag (UniProt ID: P03332)
  Species: MoMLV
  Entrez Gene: gag (a.k.a. MLVgp8)
  Promoter: EF1a
  Cloning method: Gibson Cloning
  Sequencing primers: 5′ gcgatggagtttccccacactg
Resource information
  A portion of this plasmid was derived from a plasmid made by: The MLV Gag ORF was cloned from MLV Gag-YFP (Addgene Plasmid #1813, a gift from Walther Mothes)
Terms and licenses: Academic/Nonprofit Terms; Industry Terms: Not Available to Industry
Depositor comments: Please visit https://doi.org/10.1101/2024.10.01.616098 for bioRxiv preprint.
How to cite: pPB_EF1a_Gag was a gift from Paul Blainey (Addgene plasmid # 212655 ; http://n2t.net/addgene:212655 ; RRID:Addgene_212655)
