[The description below was written by a language model from this plasmid's Addgene catalogue record and pLannotate feature annotations shown in this document.]
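Description:
pPB_EF1a_Gag is a mammalian expression plasmid of the piggyBac transposon type, built on the pB-rtTA backbone and designed to express the Gag polyprotein of Moloney murine leukemia virus (MoMLV). In bacteria it is maintained through a high-copy ColE1/pUC-type origin and an ampicillin resistance gene (β-lactamase with its own promoter). The backbone also carries an f1 phage origin and lac/lacZα remnants typical of pBluescript-derived vectors. The automated annotation did not label the piggyBac terminal repeats, so their positions are not documented in the feature table. It did pick up short fragments matching phage lambda portal protein sequence on either side of the cassette, which look like backbone or stuffer sequence rather than functional parts.

The expression cassette is driven by the human EF-1α core promoter together with EF-1α intron A, which gives strong constitutive transcription in many mammalian cell types. The Gag ORF, cloned by Gibson assembly from an earlier MLV Gag-YFP plasmid, follows the promoter. Only its first part is annotated (as "truncated gag"), and an unannotated stretch separates this from the mNeonGreen coding sequence further downstream. mNeonGreen is listed as the selectable marker, so cells carrying the construct can be identified or sorted by green fluorescence, but the record does not state how it is linked to Gag (fusion, 2A peptide, IRES or other). A WPRE and an SV40 polyadenylation signal follow, enhancing transcript processing and expression.

When supplied with piggyBac transposase, a vector of this kind can integrate its cassette into the genome for stable expression. The associated work concerns engineered virus-like particles for live-cell transcriptomics, where Gag would serve as the particle-forming structural protein.
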