Features (pLannotate 1.2.2; 20 found; start..end, strand, type, name):
      1..120     +  CDS            B (fragment): PORTL_LAMBD - Experimental evidence at protein level: Swiss-Prot protein existence level 1. Forms the portal vertex of the capsid (PubMed:6228056, PubMed:6232391). This portal plays critical roles in head assembly, genome packaging, neck/tail attachment, and genome ejection (Probable). The portal protein multimerizes as a single ring-shaped homododecamer arranged around a central channel (PubMed:6232391). Binds to the terminase subunits to form the packaging machine (PubMed:7799432). From Escherichia phage lambda (Bacteriophage lambda).
    641..664     -  misc_feature   MCS (fragment): pBluescript multiple cloning site
   1306..1335    +  LTR            3' LTR (ΔU3) (fragment): self-inactivating 3' long terminal repeat (LTR) from Moloney murine leukemia virus
   1375..1586    +  promoter       EF-1α core promoter: core promoter for human elongation factor EF-1α
   1587..2525    +  intron         EF-1α intron A: intron upstream of the start codon of human EF-1α
   2550..2966    +  CDS            gag (truncated): truncated Moloney murine leukemia virus (MMLV) gag gene lacking the start codon
   4203..4907    +  CDS            mNeonGreen: mNeonGreen is a basic (constitutively fluorescent) green/yellow fluorescent protein published in 2013, derived from Branchiostoma lanceolatum. It is reported to be a very rapidly-maturing monomer with moderate acid sensitivity.
   4926..5514    +  misc_feature   WPRE: woodchuck hepatitis virus posttranscriptional regulatory element
   5564..5685    +  polyA_signal   SV40 poly(A) signal: SV40 polyadenylation signal
   5703..5795    +  ncRNA          G-CSF SLDE: Accession: RF00183 - G-CSF factor stem-loop destabilising element (SLDE)
   6492..6959    +  CDS            B (fragment): PORTL_LAMBD - Experimental evidence at protein level: Swiss-Prot protein existence level 1. Forms the portal vertex of the capsid (PubMed:6228056, PubMed:6232391). This portal plays critical roles in head assembly, genome packaging, neck/tail attachment, and genome ejection (Probable). The portal protein multimerizes as a single ring-shaped homododecamer arranged around a central channel (PubMed:6232391). Binds to the terminase subunits to form the packaging machine (PubMed:7799432). From Escherichia phage lambda (Bacteriophage lambda).
   6997..7013    -  protein_bind   lac operator: The lac repressor binds to the lac operator to inhibit transcription in E. coli. This inhibition can be relieved by adding lactose or isopropyl-β-D-thiogalactopyranoside (IPTG). lac repressor encoded by lacI
   7021..7051    -  promoter       lac promoter: promoter for the E. coli lac operon
   7066..7087    -  protein_bind   CAP binding site: CAP binding activates transcription in the presence of cAMP. E. coli catabolite activator protein
   7100..7192    -  CDS            lacI (fragment): lac repressor; lacI; The lac repressor binds to the lac operator to inhibit transcription in E. coli. This inhibition can be relieved by adding lactose or isopropyl-β-D-thiogalactopyranoside (IPTG).
   7375..7963    -  rep_origin     ori: high-copy-number ColE1/pMB1/pBR322/pUC origin of replication
   8134..8994    -  CDS            AmpR: β-lactamase; bla; confers resistance to ampicillin, carbenicillin, and related antibiotics
   8995..9099    -  promoter       AmpR promoter: bla
   9152..9580    -  rep_origin     f1 ori (sequence partly withheld): f1 bacteriophage origin of replication; arrow indicates direction of (+) strand synthesis
   9585..9740    -  CDS            lacZα (fragment): LacZα fragment of β-galactosidase; lacZ fragment
>Addgene plasmid #212655 | pPB_EF1a_Gag | addgene full sequence | sequence record 460281 | Addgene NGS Result
CGCGCCTCGTTCATTCACGTTTTTGAACCCGTGGAGGACGGGCAGACTCGCGGTGCAAATGTGTTTTACA
GCGTGATGGAGCAGATGAAGATGCTCGACACGCTGCAGAACACGCAGCTAGATTAACCCTAGAAAGATAA
TCATATTGTGACGTACGTTAAAGATAATCATGTGTAAAATTGACGCATGTGTTTTATCGGTCTGTATATC
GAGGTTTATTTATTAATTTGAATAGATATTAAGTTTTATTATATTTACACTTACATACTAATAATAAATT
CAACAAACAATTTATTTATGTTTATTTATTTATTAAAAAAAACAAAAACTCAAAATTTCTTCTATAAAGT
AACAAAACTTTTATGAGGGACAGCCCCCCCCCAAAGCCCCCAGGGATGTAATTACGTCCCTCCCCCGCTA
GGGGGCAGCAGCGAGCCGCCCGGGGCTCCGCTCCGGTCCGGCGCTCCCCCCGCATCCCCGAGCCGGCAGC
GTGCGGGGACAGCCCGGGCACGGGGAAGGTGGCACGGGATCGCTTTCCTCTGAACGCTTCTCGCTGCTCT
TTGAGCCTGCAGACACCTGGGGGGATACGGGGAAAAGGCCTCCACCATAAAGATGGTTAATTAACCCACC
CAAGATCTGGATCGATAAGCTTGATATCGAATTCGGGAGGTGGTCCCTGCAGTTACGCCAATGATAACCC
CCGCCAGAAAAATCTTAGTAGCCTTCCCTTTTTGTTTTCCGTGCCCCAACTCGGCGGATTGACTCGGCCC
CTTCCGGAAACACCCGAATCAACTTCTAGTCAAATTATTGTTCACGCCGCAATGACCCACCCCTGGCCCG
CGTCTGTGGAACTGACCCCTGGTGTACAGGAGAGTTCGCTGCTGAAAGTGGTCCCAAAGGGGTACTAGTT
TTTAAGCTCCCAACTCCCCCTCCCCCAGCGTCTGGAGGATTCCACACCCTCGCACCGCAGGGGCGAGGAA
GTGGGCGGAGTCCGGTTTTGGCGCCAGCCGCTGAGGCTGCCAAGCAGAAAAGCCACCGCTGAGGAGACTC
CGGTCACTGTCCTCGCCCCGCCTCCCCCTTCCCTCCCCTTGGGGACCACCGGGCGCCACGCCGCGAACGG
TAAGTGCCGCGGTCGTCGGCGCCTCCGCCCTCCCCCTAGGGCCCCAATTCCCAGCGGGCGCGGCGCGCGG
CCCCGCGCGCAGCTCCCGGCTCCCTCCCCCTTCGGATGTGGCTTGAGCTGTAGGCGCGGAGTCCTGCAGC
CCCGATAAAATAAAAGATTTTATTTAGTCTCCAGAAAAAGGGGGGAATGAAAGACCCCACCTGTAGGTTT
GGCAATCTTGAAAGGAGTGGGAATTGGCTCCGGTGCCCGTCAGTGGGCAGAGCGCACATCGCCCACAGTC
CCCGAGAAGTTGGGGGGAGGGGTCGGCAATTGATCCGGTGCCTAGAGAAGGTGGCGCGGGGTAAACTGGG
AAAGTGATGTCGTGTACTGGCTCCGCCTTTTTCCCGAGGGTGGGGGAGAACCGTATATAAGTGCAGTAGT
CGCCGTGAACGTTCTTTTTCGCAACGGGTTTGCCGCCAGAACACAGGTAAGTGCCGTGTGTGGTTCCCGC
GGGCCTGGCCTCTTTACGGGTTATGGCCCTTGCGTGCCTTGAATTACTTCCACCTGGCTGCAGTACGTGA
TTCTTGATCCCGAGCTTCGGGTTGGAAGTGGGTGGGAGAGTTCGAGGCCTTGCGCTTAAGGAGCCCCTTC
GCCTCGTGCTTGAGTTGAGGCCTGGCCTGGGCGCTGGGGCCGCCGCGTGCGAATCTGGTGGCACCTTCGC
GCCTGTCTCGCTGCTTTCGATAAGTCTCTAGCCATTTAAAATTTTTGATGACCTGCTGCGACGCTTTTTT
TCTGGCAAGATAGTCTTGTAAATGCGGGCCAAGATCTGCACACTGGTATTTCGGTTTTTGGGGCCGCGGG
CGGCGACGGGGCCCGTGCGTCCCAGCGCACATGTTCGGCGAGGCGGGGCCTGCGAGCGCGGCCACCGAGA
ATCGGACGGGGGTAGTCTCAAGCTGGCCGGCCTGCTCTGGTGCCTGGCCTCGCGCCGCCGTGTATCGCCC
CGCCCTGGGCGGCAAGGCTGGCCCGGTCGGCACCAGTTGCGTGAGCGGAAAGATGGCCGCTTCCCGGCCC
TGCTGCAGGGAGCTCAAAATGGAGGACGCGGCGCTCGGGAGAGCGGGCGGGTGAGTCACCCACACAAAGG
AAAAGGGCCTTTCCGTCCTCAGCCGTCGCTTCATGTGACTCCACGGAGTACCGGGCGCCGTCCAGGCACC
TCGATTAGTTCTCGAGCTTTTGGAGTACGTCGTCTTTAGGTTGGGGGGAGGGGTTTTATGCGATGGAGTT
TCCCCACACTGAGTGGGTGGAGACTGAAGTTAGGCCAGCTTGGCACTTGATGTAATTCTCCTTGGAATTT
GCCCTTTTTGAGTTTGGATCTTGGTTCATTCTCAAGCCTCAGACAGTGGTTCAAAGTTTTTTTCTTCCAT
TTCAGGTGTCGTGACGTACGGCCACCATGGGCCAGACTGTTACCACTCCCTTAAGTTTGACCTTAGGTCA
CTGGAAAGATGTCGAGCGGATCGCTCACAACCAGTCGGTAGATGTCAAGAAGAGACGTTGGGTTACCTTC
TGCTCTGCAGAATGGCCAACCTTTAACGTCGGATGGCCGCGAGACGGCACCTTTAACCGAGACCTCATCA
CCCAGGTTAAGATCAAGGTCTTTTCACCTGGCCCGCATGGACACCCAGACCAGGTCCCCTACATCGTGAC
CTGGGAAGCCTTGGCTTTTGACCCCCCTCCCTGGGTCAAGCCCTTTGTACACCCTAAGCCTCCGCCTCCT
CTTCCTCCATCCGCCCCGTCTCTCCCCCTTGAACCTCCTCGTTCGACCCCGCCTCGATCCTCCCTTTATC
CAGCCCTCACTCCTTCTCTAGGCGCCAAACCTAAACCTCAAGTTCTTTCTGACAGTGGGGGGCCGCTCAT
CGACCTACTTACAGAAGACCCCCCGCCTTATAGGGACCCAAGACCACCCCCTTCCGACAGGGACGGAAAT
GGTGGAGAAGCGACCCCTGCGGGAGAGGCACCGGACCCCTCCCCAATGGCATCTCGCCTACGTGGGAGAC
GGGAGCCCCCTGTGGCCGACTCCACTACCTCGCAGGCATTCCCCCTCCGCGCAGGAGGAAACGGACAGCT
TCAATACTGGCCGTTCTCCTCTTCTGACCTTTACAACTGGAAAAATAATAACCCTTCTTTTTCTGAAGAT
CCAGGTAAACTGACAGCTCTGATCGAGTCTGTCCTCATCACCCATCAGCCCACCTGGGACGACTGTCAGC
AGCTGTTGGGGACTCTGCTGACCGGAGAAGAAAAACAACGGGTGCTCTTAGAGGCTAGAAAGGCGGTGCG
GGGCGATGATGGGCGCCCCACTCAACTGCCCAATGAAGTCGATGCCGCTTTTCCCCTCGAGCGCCCAGAC
TGGGATTACACCACCCAGGCAGGTAGGAACCACCTAGTCCACTATCGCCAGTTGCTCCTAGCGGGTCTCC
AAAACGCGGGCAGAAGCCCCACCAATTTGGCCAAGGTAAAAGGAATAACACAAGGGCCCAATGAGTCTCC
CTCGGCCTTCCTAGAGAGACTTAAGGAAGCCTATCGCAGGTACACTCCTTATGACCCTGAGGACCCAGGG
CAAGAAACTAATGTGTCTATGTCTTTCATTTGGCAGTCTGCCCCAGACATTGGGAGAAAGTTAGAGAGGT
TAGAAGATTTAAAAAACAAGACGCTTGGAGATTTGGTTAGAGAGGCAGAAAAGATCTTTAATAAACGAGA
AACCCCGGAAGAAAGAGAGGAACGTATCAGGAGAGAAACAGAGGAAAAAGAAGAACGCCGTAGGACAGAG
GATGAGCAGAAAGAGAAAGAAAGAGATCGTAGGAGACATAGAGAGATGAGCAAGCTATTGGCCACTGTCG
TTAGTGGACAGAAACAGGATAGACAGGGAGGAGAACGAAGGAGGTCCCAACTCGATCGCGACCAGTGTGC
CTACTGCAAAGAAAAGGGGCACTGGGCTAAAGATTGTCCCAAGAAACCACGAGGACCTCGGGGACCAAGA
CCGCAGGGATCCGGCGCAACAAACTTCTCTCTGCTGAAACAAGCCGGAGATGTCGAAGAGAATCCTGGAC
CGATGGTCAGCAAGGGCGAGGAGGACAACGCCTCTCTCCCAGCGACACACGAGTTACACATCTTTGGCTC
CATCAACGGTGTGGACTTCGACCTCGTGGGTCAGGGCACCGGCAATCCAAACGACGGTTACGAGGAGCTC
AACCTCAAGTCCACCAAGGGCGACCTCCAGTTCTCCCCCTGGATTCTGGTCCCTCATATCGGGTACGGCT
TCCATCAGTACCTGCCCTACCCAGACGGGATGTCGCCTTTCCAGGCCGCCATGGTGGACGGCTCCGGATA
CCAAGTCCATCGCACAATGCAGTTCGAAGACGGTGCCTCCCTTACTGTCAACTACCGCTACACCTACGAG
GGAAGCCACATCAAAGGAGAGGCCCAGGTCAAGGGGACTGGTTTCCCTGCCGACGGTCCTGTCCTCACCA
ACTCGCTCACCGCTGCGGACTGGTGCAGGTCGAAGAAGACTTACCCCAACGACAAAACCATCATCAGTAC
CTTCAAGTGGAGTTACACCACTGGAAACGGCAAGCGCTACCGGAGCACTGCGCGGACCACCTACACCTTT
GCCAAGCCAATGGCGGCCAACTATCTCAAGAACCAGCCGATGTACGTGTTCCGCAAGACGGAGCTCAAGC
ACTCCAAGACCGAGCTCAACTTCAAGGAGTGGCAAAAGGCCTTTACCGACGTCATGGGCATGGACGAGCT
CTACAAGTAAACGCGTTAAGTCGACAATCAACCTCTGGATTACAAAATTTGTGAAAGATTGACTGGTATT
CTTAACTATGTTGCTCCTTTTACGCTATGTGGATACGCTGCTTTAATGCCTTTGTATCATGCTATTGCTT
CCCGTATGGCTTTCATTTTCTCCTCCTTGTATAAATCCTGGTTGCTGTCTCTTTATGAGGAGTTGTGGCC
CGTTGTCAGGCAACGTGGCGTGGTGTGCACTGTGTTTGCTGACGCAACCCCCACTGGTTGGGGCATTGCC
ACCACCTGTCAGCTCCTTTCCGGGACTTTCGCTTTCCCCCTCCCTATTGCCACGGCGGAACTCATCGCCG
CCTGCCTTGCCCGCTGCTGGACAGGGGCTCGGCTGTTGGGCACTGACAATTCCGTGGTGTTGTCGGGGAA
ATCATCGTCCTTTCCTTGGCTGCTCGCCTGTGTTGCCACCTGGATTCTGCGCGGGACGTCCTTCTGCTAC
GTCCCTTCGGCCCTCAATCCAGCGGACCTTCCTTCCCGCGGCCTGCTGCCGGCTCTGCGGCCTCTTCCGC
GTCTTCGCCTTCGCCCTCAGACGAGTCGGATCTCCCTTTGGGCCGCCTCCCCGCCTCGAGTCTAGAGGGC
CCGTTTAAACCCGCTGATCAGCCTAACTAACTAAACTTGTTTATTGCAGCTTATAATGGTTACAAATAAA
GCAATAGCATCACAAATTTCACAAATAAAGCATTTTTTTCACTGCATTCTAGTTGTGGTTTGTCCAAACT
CATCAATGTATCTTATCATGTCTGGAATTGACTCAAATGATGTCAATTAGTCTATCAGAAGCTCATCTGG
TCTCCCTTCCGGGGGACAAGACATCCCTGTTTAATATTTAAACAGCAGTGTTCCCAAACTGGGTTCTTAT
ATCCCTTGCTCTGGTCAACCAGGTTGCAGGGTTTCCTGTCCTCACAGGAACGAAGTCCCTAAAGAAACAG
TGGCAGCCAGGTTTAGCCCCGGAATTGACTGGATTCCTTTTTTAGGGCCCATTGGTATGGCTTTTTCCCC
GTATCCCCCCAGGTGTCTGCAGGCTCAAAGAGCAGCGAGAAGCGTTCAGAGGAAAGCGATCCCGTGCCAC
CTTCCCCGTGCCCGGGCTGTCCCCGCACGCTGCCGGCTCGGGGATGCGGGGGGAGCGCCGGACCGGAGCG
GAGCCCCGGGCGGCTCGCTGCTGCCCCCTAGCGGGGGAGGGACGTAATTACATCCCTGGGGGCTTTGGGG
GGGGGCTGTCCCTGATATCTATAACAAGAAAATATATATATAATAAGTTATCACGTAAGTAGAACATGAA
ATAACAATATAATTATCGTATGAGTTAAATCTTAAAAGTCACGTAAAAGATAATCATGCGTCATTTTGAC
TCACGCGGTCGTTATAGTTCAAAATCAGTGACACTTACCGCATTGACAAGCACGCCTCACGGGAGCTCCA
AGCGGCGACTGAGATGTCCTAAATGCACAGCGACGGATTCGCGCTATTTAGAAAGAGAGAGCAATATTTC
AAGAATGCATGCGTCAATTTTACGCAGACTATCTTTCTAGGGTTAATCTAGCTGCATCAGGATCATATCG
TCGGGTCTTTTTTCCGGCTCAGTCATCGCCCAAGCTGGCGCTATCTGGGCATCGGGGAGGAAGAAGCCCG
TGCCTTTTCCCGCGAGGTTGAAGCGGCATGGAAAGAGTTTGCCGAGGATGACTGCTGCTGCATTGACGTT
GAGCGAAAACGCACGTTTACCATGATGATTCGGGAAGGTGTGGCCATGCACGCCTTTAACGGTGAACTGT
TCGTTCAGGCCACCTGGGATACCAGTTCGTCGCGGCTTTTCCGGACACAGTTCCGGATGGTCAGCCCGAA
GCGCATCAGCAACCCGAACAATACCGGCGACAGCCGGAACTGCCGTGCCGGTGTGCAGATTAATGACAGC
GGTGCGGCGCTGGGATATTACGTCAGCGAGGACGGGTATCCTGGCTGGATGCCGCAGAAATGGACATGGA
TACCCCGTGAGTTACCCGGCGGGCGCGCTTGGCGTAATCATGGTCATAGCTGTTTCCTGTGTGAAATTGT
TATCCGCTCACAATTCCACACAACATACGAGCCGGAAGCATAAAGTGTAAAGCCTGGGGTGCCTAATGAG
TGAGCTAACTCACATTAATTGCGTTGCGCTCACTGCCCGCTTTCCAGTCGGGAAACCTGTCGTGCCAGCT
GCATTAATGAATCGGCCAACGCGCGGGGAGAGGCGGTTTGCGTATTGGGCGCTCTTCCGCTTCCTCGCTC
ACTGACTCGCTGCGCTCGGTCGTTCGGCTGCGGCGAGCGGTATCAGCTCACTCAAAGGCGGTAATACGGT
TATCCACAGAATCAGGGGATAACGCAGGAAAGAACATGTGAGCAAAAGGCCAGCAAAAGGCCAGGAACCG
TAAAAAGGCCGCGTTGCTGGCGTTTTTCCATAGGCTCCGCCCCCCTGACGAGCATCACAAAAATCGACGC
TCAAGTCAGAGGTGGCGAAACCCGACAGGACTATAAAGATACCAGGCGTTTCCCCCTGGAAGCTCCCTCG
TGCGCTCTCCTGTTCCGACCCTGCCGCTTACCGGATACCTGTCCGCCTTTCTCCCTTCGGGAAGCGTGGC
GCTTTCTCATAGCTCACGCTGTAGGTATCTCAGTTCGGTGTAGGTCGTTCGCTCCAAGCTGGGCTGTGTG
CACGAACCCCCCGTTCAGCCCGACCGCTGCGCCTTATCCGGTAACTATCGTCTTGAGTCCAACCCGGTAA
GACACGACTTATCGCCACTGGCAGCAGCCACTGGTAACAGGATTAGCAGAGCGAGGTATGTAGGCGGTGC
TACAGAGTTCTTGAAGTGGTGGCCTAACTACGGCTACACTAGAAGAACAGTATTTGGTATCTGCGCTCTG
CTGAAGCCAGTTACCTTCGGAAAAAGAGTTGGTAGCTCTTGATCCGGCAAACAAACCACCGCTGGTAGCG
GTGGTTTTTTTGTTTGCAAGCAGCAGATTACGCGCAGAAAAAAAGGATCTCAAGAAGATCCTTTGATCTT
TTCTACGGGGTCTGACGCTCAGTGGAACGAAAACTCACGTTAAGGGATTTTGGTCATGAGATTATCAAAA
AGGATCTTCACCTAGATCCTTTTAAATTAAAAATGAAGTTTTAAATCAATCTAAAGTATATATGAGTAAA
CTTGGTCTGACAGTTACCAATGCTTAATCAGTGAGGCACCTATCTCAGCGATCTGTCTATTTCGTTCATC
CATAGTTGCCTGACTCCCCGTCGTGTAGATAACTACGATACGGGAGGGCTTACCATCTGGCCCCAGTGCT
GCAATGATACCGCGAGACCCACGCTCACCGGCTCCAGATTTATCAGCAATAAACCAGCCAGCCGGAAGGG
CCGAGCGCAGAAGTGGTCCTGCAACTTTATCCGCCTCCATCCAGTCTATTAATTGTTGCCGGGAAGCTAG
AGTAAGTAGTTCGCCAGTTAATAGTTTGCGCAACGTTGTTGCCATTGCTACAGGCATCGTGGTGTCACGC
TCGTCGTTTGGTATGGCTTCATTCAGCTCCGGTTCCCAACGATCAAGGCGAGTTACATGATCCCCCATGT
TGTGCAAAAAAGCGGTTAGCTCCTTCGGTCCTCCGATCGTTGTCAGAAGTAAGTTGGCCGCAGTGTTATC
ACTCATGGTTATGGCAGCACTGCATAATTCTCTTACTGTCATGCCATCCGTAAGATGCTTTTCTGTGACT
GGTGAGTACTCAACCAAGTCATTCTGAGAATAGTGTATGCGGCGACCGAGTTGCTCTTGCCCGGCGTCAA
TACGGGATAATACCGCGCCACATAGCAGAACTTTAAAAGTGCTCATCATTGGAAAACGTTCTTCGGGGCG
AAAACTCTCAAGGATCTTACCGCTGTTGAGATCCAGTTCGATGTAACCCACTCGTGCACCCAACTGATCT
TCAGCATCTTTTACTTTCACCAGCGTTTCTGGGTGAGCAAAAACAGGAAGGCAAAATGCCGCAAAAAAGG
GAATAAGGGCGACACGGAAATGTTGAATACTCATACTCTTCCTTTTTCAATATTATTGAAGCATTTATCA
GGGTTATTGTCTCATGAGCGGATACATATTTGAATGTATTTAGAAAAATAAACAAATAGGGGTTCCGCGC
ACATTTCCCCGAAAAGTGCCACCTAAATTGTAAGCGTTAATATTTTGTTAAAATTCGCGTTAAATTTTTG
TTAAATCAGCTCATTTTTTAACCAATAGGCCGAAATCGGCAAAATCCCTTATAAATCAAAAGAATAGACC
GAGATAGGGT
[37 nt withheld, positions 9251-9287]
AAAGAACGTGGACTCCAACGTCAAAGG
[49 nt withheld, positions 9315-9363]
T
[91 nt withheld, positions 9365-9455]
G
[124 nt withheld, positions 9457-9580]
CCCATTCGCCATTCAGGCTGCGCAACTGTTGGGAAGGGCGATCGGTGCGGGCCTCTTCGCTATTACGCCA
GCTGGCGAAAGGGGGATGTGCTGCAAGGCGATTAAGTTGGGTAACGCCAGGGTTTTCCCAGTCACGACGT
TGTAAAACGACGGCCAGTGAG
